>Addgene plasmid #130983 | pET22b-mEB3-eGFP-6xHis | addgene full sequence | sequence record 259348 | Addgene NGS Result
ATCCGGATATAGTTCCTCCTTTCAGCAAAAAACCCCTCAAGACCCGTTTAGAGGCCCCAAGGGGTTATGC
TAGTTATTGCTCAGCGGTGGCAGCAGCCAACTCAGCTTCCTTTCGGGCTTTGTTAGCAGCCGGATCTCAG
TGGTGGTGGTGGTGGTGCTCGAGTGCGGCCGCGGACTTGTACAGCTCGTCCATGCCGAGAGTGATCCCGG
CGGCGGTCACGAACTCCAGCAGGACCATGTGATCGCGCTTCTCGTTGGGGTCTTTGCTCAGGGCGGACTG
GGTGCTCAGGTAGTGGTTGTCGGGCAGCAGCACGGGGCCGTCGCCGATGGGGGTGTTCTGCTGGTAGTGG
TCGGCGAGCTGCACGCTGCCGTCCTCGATGTTGTGGCGGATCTTGAAGTTCACCTTGATGCCGTTCTTCT
GCTTGTCGGCCATGATATAGACGTTGTGGCTGTTGTAGTTGTACTCCAGCTTGTGCCCCAGGATGTTGCC
GTCCTCCTTGAAGTCGATGCCCTTCAGCTCGATGCGGTTCACCAGGGTGTCGCCCTCGAACTTCACCTCG
GCGCGGGTCTTGTAGTTGCCGTCGTCCTTGAAGAAGATGGTGCGCTCCTGGACGTAGCCTTCGGGCATGG
CGGACTTGAAGAAGTCGTGCTGCTTCATGTGGTCGGGGTAGCGGCTGAAGCACTGCACGCCGTAGGTCAG
GGTGGTCACGAGGGTGGGCCAGGGCACGGGCAGCTTGCCGGTGGTGCAGATGAACTTCAGGGTCAGCTTG
CCGTAGGTGGCATCGCCCTCGCCCTCGCCGGACACGCTGAACTTGTGGCCGTTTACGTCGCCGTCCAGCT
CGACCAGGATGGGCACCACCCCGGTGAACAGCTCCTCGCCCTTGCTCACCATGGTGGAATCGTACTCGTC
CTGGTCTTCCTGTTGGTGTTCTTCAATCTCATCATCCTCAGGGGGTGCAAATCCCTCCTCCGTGGCATAG
AGAATGCCAATGATGCCCGAGATGACGGGGCTGTTCTCGCTCTCATGTTCCTGGCAGATCAGCTCGATGT
CTCGCAATTTGCTGAAATAGAAATCTCGTTCTTTCTCAAGCCCGTCTACGGTCAGCTTCAAGTCCAGCAG
CTGCTGGTTAAGCTCGAGGATCTGGGCGTCAGCCTCATGGCCACCGTTTCGGGCTGAGGGGGGATTCTTC
CGGAGGATGCAGGGCGGAGCCACGTTGCTGAGTCGTCCAGAGGTCTGCATGTTCTTGGGGCCTGTGGGGG
ACGTCCTCTGCGGAACTGCTGTGCCAATGAGTTTCTTGGATTTGTTGAAGATCTGATCACCTGGGTTAGG
AGGTGGTGCTACGTCCTGGCCCTGCCGCGCCAGCAGAGGGTTGTAATCCTTTCCATCATAGTTTGCGTCA
AAGAATTTCTTAAACCACTGTATAAACTCAAAATTATCTTGGAATTTTCCTTTCACTAACTTCTCTACGG
GAATGATTTTGTCAACACCCATCTTCTTGAAAGCTGCTTGCAGCACCTTGAAGTTGTGGATGTACTCGTG
TTCTAGTTTGGCCTGGAACTTGACCTTCCTCAAGTGAACACAGCCAGGGAAGAGCATGTCCATGAACTGG
CAGTAGGCTGCCCCTGAACAGAGCTGTTCAATCTTGGTATAATTGAGGTGCAGAGAGTCATTGACCCATG
CAAGCATATCATGGCGACTCAGATTCTCACTGGTCACAGAAGTGGAGTACACATTGACAGCCATATGTAT
ATCTCCTTCTTAAAGTTAAACAAAATTATTTCTAGAGGGGAATTGTTATCCGCTCACAATTCCCCTATAG
TGAGTCGTATTAATTTCGCGGGATCGAGATCTCGATCCTCTACGCCGGACGCATCGTGGCCGGCATCACC
GGCGCCACAGGTGCGGTTGCTGGCGCCTATATCGCCGACATCACCGATGGGGAAGATCGGGCTCGCCACT
TCGGGCTCATGAGCGCTTGTTTCGGCGTGGGTATGGTGGCAGGCCCCGTGGCCGGGGGACTGTTGGGCGC
CATCTCCTTGCATGCACCATTCCTTGCGGCGGCGGTGCTCAACGGCCTCAACCTACTACTGGGCTGCTTC
CTAATGCAGGAGTCGCATAAGGGAGAGCGTCGAGATCCCGGACACCATCGAATGGCGCAAAACCTTTCGC
GGTATGGCATGATAGCGCCCGGAAGAGAGTCAATTCAGGGTGGTGAATGTGAAACCAGTAACGTTATACG
ATGTCGCAGAGTATGCCGGTGTCTCTTATCAGACCGTTTCCCGCGTGGTGAACCAGGCCAGCCACGTTTC
TGCGAAAACGCGGGAAAAAGTGGAAGCGGCGATGGCGGAGCTGAATTACATTCCCAACCGCGTGGCACAA
CAACTGGCGGGCAAACAGTCGTTGCTGATTGGCGTTGCCACCTCCAGTCTGGCCCTGCACGCGCCGTCGC
AAATTGTCGCGGCGATTAAATCTCGCGCCGATCAACTGGGTGCCAGCGTGGTGGTGTCGATGGTAGAACG
AAGCGGCGTCGAAGCCTGTAAAGCGGCGGTGCACAATCTTCTCGCGCAACGCGTCAGTGGGCTGATCATT
AACTATCCGCTGGATGACCAGGATGCCATTGCTGTGGAAGCTGCCTGCACTAATGTTCCGGCGTTATTTC
TTGATGTCTCTGACCAGACACCCATCAACAGTATTATTTTCTCCCATGAAGACGGTACGCGACTGGGCGT
GGAGCATCTGGTCGCATTGGGTCACCAGCAAATCGCGCTGTTAGCGGGCCCATTAAGTTCTGTCTCGGCG
CGTCTGCGTCTGGCTGGCTGGCATAAATATCTCACTCGCAATCAAATTCAGCCGATAGCGGAACGGGAAG
GCGACTGGAGTGCCATGTCCGGTTTTCAACAAACCATGCAAATGCTGAATGAGGGCATCGTTCCCACTGC
GATGCTGGTTGCCAACGATCAGATGGCGCTGGGCGCAATGCGCGCCATTACCGAGTCCGGGCTGCGCGTT
GGTGCGGATATCTCGGTAGTGGGATACGACGATACCGAAGACAGCTCATGTTATATCCCGCCGTTAACCA
CCATCAAACAGGATTTTCGCCTGCTGGGGCAAACCAGCGTGGACCGCTTGCTGCAACTCTCTCAGGGCCA
GGCGGTGAAGGGCAATCAGCTGTTGCCCGTCTCACTGGTGAAAAGAAAAACCACCCTGGCGCCCAATACG
CAAACCGCCTCTCCCCGCGCGTTGGCCGATTCATTAATGCAGCTGGCACGACAGGTTTCCCGACTGGAAA
GCGGGCAGTGAGCGCAACGCAATTAATGTAAGTTAGCTCACTCATTAGGCACCGGGATCTCGACCGATGC
CCTTGAGAGCCTTCAACCCAGTCAGCTCCTTCCGGTGGGCGCGGGGCATGACTATCGTCGCCGCACTTAT
GACTGTCTTCTTTATCATGCAACTCGTAGGACAGGTGCCGGCAGCGCTCTGGGTCATTTTCGGCGAGGAC
CGCTTTCGCTGGAGCGCGACGATGATCGGCCTGTCGCTTGCGGTATTCGGAATCTTGCACGCCCTCGCTC
AAGCCTTCGTCACTGGTCCCGCCACCAAACGTTTCGGCGAGAAGCAGGCCATTATCGCCGGCATGGCGGC
CCCACGGGTGCGCATGATCGTGCTCCTGTCGTTGAGGACCCGGCTAGGCTGGCGGGGTTGCCTTACTGGT
TAGCAGAATGAATCACCGATACGCGAGCGAACGTGAAGCGACTGCTGCTGCAAAACGTCTGCGACCTGAG
CAACAACATGAATGGTCTTCGGTTTCCGTGTTTCGTAAAGTCTGGAAACGCGGAAGTCAGCGCCCTGCAC
CATTATGTTCCGGATCTGCATCGCAGGATGCTGCTGGCTACCCTGTGGAACACCTACATCTGTATTAACG
AAGCGCTGGCATTGACCCTGAGTGATTTTTCTCTGGTCCCGCCGCATCCATACCGCCAGTTGTTTACCCT
CACAACGTTCCAGTAACCGGGCATGTTCATCATCAGTAACCCGTATCGTGAGCATCCTCTCTCGTTTCAT
CGGTATCATTACCCCCATGAACAGAAATCCCCCTTACACGGAGGCATCAGTGACCAAACAGGAAAAAACC
GCCCTTAACATGGCCCGCTTTATCAGAAGCCAGACATTAACGCTTCTGGAGAAACTCAACGAGCTGGACG
CGGATGAACAGGCAGACATCTGTGAATCGCTTCACGACCACGCTGATGAGCTTTACCGCAGCTGCCTCGC
GCGTTTCGGTGATGACGGTGAAAACCTCTGACACATGCAGCTCCCGGAGACGGTCACAGCTTGTCTGTAA
GCGGATGCCGGGAGCAGACAAGCCCGTCAGGGCGCGTCAGCGGGTGTTGGCGGGTGTCGGGGCGCAGCCA
TGACCCAGTCACGTAGCGATAGCGGAGTGTATACTGGCTTAACTATGCGGCATCAGAGCAGATTGTACTG
AGAGTGCACCATTGCGGTGTGAAATACCGCACAGATGCGTAAGGAGAAAATACCGCATCAGGCGCTCTTC
CGCTTCCTCGCTCACTGACTCGCTGCGCTCGGTCGTTCGGCTGCGGCGAGCGGTATCAGCTCACTCAAAG
GCGGTAATACGGTTATCCACAGAATCAGGGGATAACGCAGGAAAGAACATGTGAGCAAAAGGCCAGCAAA
AGGCCAGGAACCGTAAAAAGGCCGCGTTGCTGGCGTTTTTCCATAGGCTCCGCCCCCCTGACGAGCATCA
CAAAAATCGACGCTCAAGTCAGAGGTGGCGAAACCCGACAGGACTATAAAGATACCAGGCGTTTCCCCCT
GGAAGCTCCCTCGTGCGCTCTCCTGTTCCGACCCTGCCGCTTACCGGATACCTGTCCGCCTTTCTCCCTT
CGGGAAGCGTGGCGCTTTCTCATAGCTCACGCTGTAGGTATCTCAGTTCGGTGTAGGTCGTTCGCTCCAA
GCTGGGCTGTGTGCACGAACCCCCCGTTCAGCCCGACCGCTGCGCCTTATCCGGTAACTATCGTCTTGAG
TCCAACCCGGTAAGACACGACTTATCGCCACTGGCAGCAGCCACTGGTAACAGGATTAGCAGAGCGAGGT
ATGTAGGCGGTGCTACAGAGTTCTTGAAGTGGTGGCCTAACTACGGCTACACTAGAAGGACAGTATTTGG
TATCTGCGCTCTGCTGAAGCCAGTTACCTTCGGAAAAAGAGTTGGTAGCTCTTGATCCGGCAAACAAACC
ACCGCTGGTAGCGGTGGTTTTTTTGTTTGCAAGCAGCAGATTACGCGCAGAAAAAAAGGATCTCAAGAAG
ATCCTTTGATCTTTTCTACGGGGTCTGACGCTCAGTGGAACGAAAACTCACGTTAAGGGATTTTGGTCAT
GAGATTATCAAAAAGGATCTTCACCTAGATCCTTTTAAATTAAAAATGAAGTTTTAAATCAATCTAAAGT
ATATATGAGTAAACTTGGTCTGACAGTTACCAATGCTTAATCAGTGAGGCACCTATCTCAGCGATCTGTC
TATTTCGTTCATCCATAGTTGCCTGACTCCCCGTCGTGTAGATAACTACGATACGGGAGGGCTTACCATC
TGGCCCCAGTGCTGCAATGATACCGCGAGACCCACGCTCACCGGCTCCAGATTTATCAGCAATAAACCAG
CCAGCCGGAAGGGCCGAGCGCAGAAGTGGTCCTGCAACTTTATCCGCCTCCATCCAGTCTATTAATTGTT
GCCGGGAAGCTAGAGTAAGTAGTTCGCCAGTTAATAGTTTGCGCAACGTTGTTGCCATTGCTGCAGGCAT
CGTGGTGTCACGCTCGTCGTTTGGTATGGCTTCATTCAGCTCCGGTTCCCAACGATCAAGGCGAGTTACA
TGATCCCCCATGTTGTGCAAAAAAGCGGTTAGCTCCTTCGGTCCTCCGATCGTTGTCAGAAGTAAGTTGG
CCGCAGTGTTATCACTCATGGTTATGGCAGCACTGCATAATTCTCTTACTGTCATGCCATCCGTAAGATG
CTTTTCTGTGACTGGTGAGTACTCAACCAAGTCATTCTGAGAATAGTGTATGCGGCGACCGAGTTGCTCT
TGCCCGGCGTCAATACGGGATAATACCGCGCCACATAGCAGAACTTTAAAAGTGCTCATCATTGGAAAAC
GTTCTTCGGGGCGAAAACTCTCAAGGATCTTACCGCTGTTGAGATCCAGTTCGATGTAACCCACTCGTGC
ACCCAACTGATCTTCAGCATCTTTTACTTTCACCAGCGTTTCTGGGTGAGCAAAAACAGGAAGGCAAAAT
GCCGCAAAAAAGGGAATAAGGGCGACACGGAAATGTTGAATACTCATACTCTTCCTTTTTCAATATTATT
GAAGCATTTATCAGGGTTATTGTCTCATGAGCGGATACATATTTGAATGTATTTAGAAAAATAAACAAAT
AGGGGTTCCGCGCACATTTCCCCGAAAAGTGCCACCTAAATTGTAAGCGTTAATATTTTGTTAAAATTCG
CGTTAAATTTTTGTTAAATCAGCTCATTTTTTAACCAATAGGCCGAAATCGGCAAAATCCCTTATAAATC
AAAAGAATAGACCGAGATAGGGT
[37 nt withheld, positions 6604-6640]
AAAGAACGTGGACTCCAACGTCAAAGG
[49 nt withheld, positions 6668-6716]
T
[91 nt withheld, positions 6718-6808]
G
[124 nt withheld, positions 6810-6933]
CCCATTCGCCA
Features (pLannotate 1.2.2; 20 found; start..end, strand, type, name):
     26..73      -  terminator     T7 terminator: transcription terminator for bacteriophage T7 RNA polymerase
     81..130     -  CDS            SET1 (fragment): solubility-enhancement tag derived from T7 phage gene 10B
    140..157     -  CDS            9xHis (fragment): 9xHis affinity tag
    176..892     -  CDS            EGFP: EGFP is a basic (constitutively fluorescent) green fluorescent protein published in 1996, derived from Aequorea victoria. It is reported to be a rapidly-maturing weak dimer with moderate acid sensitivity.
    902..1744    -  CDS            Mapre3: MARE3_MOUSE - Experimental evidence at protein level: Swiss-Prot protein existence level 1. Plus-end tracking protein (+TIP) that binds to the plus-end of microtubules and regulates the dynamics of the microtubule cytoskeleton. Promotes microtubule growth. May be involved in spindle function by stabilizing microtubules and anchoring them at centrosomes. Also acts as a regulator of minus-end microtubule organization: interacts with the complex formed by AKAP9 and PDE4DIP, leading to recruit CAMSAP2 to the Golgi apparatus, thereby tethering non- centrosomal minus-end microtubules to the Golgi, a
   1752..1774    -  RBS            RBS: efficient ribosome binding site from bacteriophage T7 gene 10 (Olins and Rangwala, 1989)
   1789..1813    -  protein_bind   lac operator: The lac repressor binds to the lac operator to inhibit transcription in E. coli. This inhibition can be relieved by adding lactose or isopropyl-β-D-thiogalactopyranoside (IPTG). lac repressor encoded by lacI
   1814..1832    -  promoter       T7 promoter: promoter for bacteriophage T7 RNA polymerase
   1854..2133    +  CDS            TcR (fragment): tetracycline efflux protein; tet; confers resistance to tetracycline
   2141..2218    +  promoter       lacI promoter: lacI
   2219..3301    +  CDS            lacI: lac repressor; lacI; The lac repressor binds to the lac operator to inhibit transcription in E. coli. This inhibition can be relieved by adding lactose or isopropyl-β-D-thiogalactopyranoside (IPTG).
   3314..3335    +  protein_bind   CAP binding site: CAP binding activates transcription in the presence of cAMP. E. coli catabolite activator protein
   3350..3641    +  CDS            TcR (fragment): tetracycline efflux protein; tet; confers resistance to tetracycline
   3713..4093    -  CDS            YPB1_ECOLX: Protein predicted: Swiss-Prot protein existence level 4. From Escherichia coli.
   4110..4301    +  CDS            rop: Rop protein, which maintains plasmids at low copy number; rop
   4403..4542    +  misc_feature   bom: basis of mobility region from pBR322
   4728..5316    -  rep_origin     ori: high-copy-number ColE1/pMB1/pBR322/pUC origin of replication
   5487..6347    -  CDS            AmpR: β-lactamase; bla; confers resistance to ampicillin, carbenicillin, and related antibiotics
   6348..6452    -  promoter       AmpR promoter: bla
   6505..6933    -  rep_origin     f1 ori (sequence partly withheld): f1 bacteriophage origin of replication; arrow indicates direction of (+) strand synthesis
