[The description below was written by a language model from this plasmid's Addgene catalogue record and pLannotate feature annotations shown in this document.]
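Description:
pET22b-mEB3-eGFP-6xHis is a bacterial expression plasmid of about 6.9 kb, built on the Novagen pET22b backbone and intended for producing recombinant mouse EB3 (Mapre3) fused to eGFP and a hexahistidine tag for purification from E. coli. It replicates from a pBR322/ColE1-type origin. The accompanying rop gene and bom region fit the low-copy designation in the catalogue entry, even though the automated annotation gives the origin a generic high-copy label. Selection is by ampicillin through the β-lactamase gene and its own promoter, and an f1 origin is also present. Short tetracycline-resistance fragments flanking the lacI region are backbone remnants of pBR322 and are not functional markers.

The expression cassette is a standard T7lac arrangement. A T7 promoter is followed immediately by a lac operator, then the T7 gene 10 ribosome binding site, the fusion open reading frame and the T7 terminator. The plasmid carries its own lacI gene, so the lac repressor holds the promoter off until an inducer such as IPTG is added in a host that supplies T7 RNA polymerase. The Mapre3 coding sequence was inserted between NdeI and EcoRI, both retained. It is followed in frame by EGFP and then a His tag; the annotation software labels this tag a partial 9xHis, and its length matches the six residues named in the record. A small "SET1" fragment called between the tag and the terminator is probably an incidental match.

EB3 is a microtubule plus-end tracking protein. The fluorescent, affinity-tagged product suits purification on metal-chelate resin, and the associated study concerns how EB family proteins position themselves at microtubule tips.
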