Addgene plasmid #130983: pET22b-mEB3-eGFP-6xHis
Purpose: Bacterial expression of mouse EB3-GFP-6xHis for protein purification.
Depositing lab: Anne Straube. Depositing organization: University of Warwick. Publication: Spatial positioning of EB family proteins at microtubule tips involves distinct nucleotide-dependent binding properties. Roth D, Fitton BP, Chmel NP, Wasiluk N, Straube A. J Cell Sci. 2018 Oct 31;132(4). pii: jcs.219550. doi: 10.1242/jcs.219550. PubMed 30262468.
Backbone
  Vector backbone: pET22b
  Backbone manufacturer: Novagen
  Vector type: Bacterial Expression
Growth in bacteria
  Bacterial resistance: Ampicillin, 100 μg/mL
  Growth temperature: 37°C
  Growth strain: DH5alpha
  Copy number: Low Copy
Gene/Insert
  Gene/Insert name: EB3-GFP-6xHis (alt name: Mapre3)
  Species: M. musculus (mouse)
  Entrez Gene: Mapre3 (a.k.a. AI790651, EB2, EB3, EBF3, RP3)
  Promoter: T7
  Tag / fusion protein: eGFP-6xHis (C terminal on insert)
  Cloning method: Restriction Enzyme; 5′ cloning site NdeI (not destroyed); 3′ cloning site EcoRI (not destroyed)
  Sequencing primers: 5′ unknown
Terms and licenses: Academic/Nonprofit Terms; Industry Terms: Not Available to Industry
How to cite: pET22b-mEB3-eGFP-6xHis was a gift from Anne Straube (Addgene plasmid # 130983 ; http://n2t.net/addgene:130983 ; RRID:Addgene_130983)
